>Addgene plasmid #76087 | ADCK1 gRNA (BRDN0001149367) | addgene full sequence | sequence record 185158 | Addgene Assembled Sequence
CCCGGGTGCAAAGATGGATAAAGTTTTAAACAGAGAGGAATCTTTGCAGCTAATGGACCTTCTAGGTCTT
GAAAGGAGTGGGAATTGGCTCCGGTGCCCGTCAGTGGGCAGAGCGCACATCGCCCACAGTCCCCGAGAAG
TTGGGGGGAGGGGTCGGCAATTGATCCGGTGCCTAGAGAAGGTGGCGCGGGGTAAACTGGGAAAGTGATG
TCGTGTACTGGCTCCGCCTTTTTCCCGAGGGTGGGGGAGAACCGTATATAAGTGCAGTAGTCGCCGTGAA
CGTTCTTTTTCGCAACGGGTTTGCCGCCAGAACACAGGTAAGTGCCGTGTGTGGTTCCCGCGGGCCTGGC
CTCTTTACGGGTTATGGCCCTTGCGTGCCTTGAATTACTTCCACCTGGCTGCAGTACGTGATTCTTGATC
CCGAGCTTCGGGTTGGAAGTGGGTGGGAGAGTTCGAGGCCTTGCGCTTAAGGAGCCCCTTCGCCTCGTGC
TTGAGTTGAGGCCTGGCCTGGGCGCTGGGGCCGCCGCGTGCGAATCTGGTGGCACCTTCGCGCCTGTCTC
GCTGCTTTCGATAAGTCTCTAGCCATTTAAAATTTTTGATGACCTGCTGCGACGCTTTTTTTCTGGCAAG
ATAGTCTTGTAAATGCGGGCCAAGATCTGCACACTGGTATTTCGGTTTTTGGGGCCGCGGGCGGCGACGG
GGCCCGTGCGTCCCAGCGCACATGTTCGGCGAGGCGGGGCCTGCGAGCGCGGCCACCGAGAATCGGACGG
GGGTAGTCTCAAGCTGGCCGGCCTGCTCTGGTGCCTGGCCTCGCGCCGCCGTGTATCGCCCCGCCCTGGG
CGGCAAGGCTGGCCCGGTCGGCACCAGTTGCGTGAGCGGAAAGATGGCCGCTTCCCGGCCCTGCTGCAGG
GAGCTCAAAATGGAGGACGCGGCGCTCGGGAGAGCGGGCGGGTGAGTCACCCACACAAAGGAAAAGGGCC
TTTCCGTCCTCAGCCGTCGCTTCATGTGACTCCACGGAGTACCGGGCGCCGTCCAGGCACCTCGATTAGT
TCTCGAGCTTTTGGAGTACGTCGTCTTTAGGTTGGGGGGAGGGGTTTTATGCGATGGAGTTTCCCCACAC
TGAGTGGGTGGAGACTGAAGTTAGGCCAGCTTGGCACTTGATGTAATTCTCCTTGGAATTTGCCCTTTTT
GAGTTTGGATCTTGGTTCATTCTCAAGCCTCAGACAGTGGTTCAAAGTTTTTTTCTTCCATTTCAGGTGT
CGTGACGTACGGCCACCATGACCGAGTACAAGCCCACGGTGCGCCTCGCCACCCGCGACGACGTCCCCAG
GGCCGTACGCACCCTCGCCGCCGCGTTCGCCGACTACCCCGCCACGCGCCACACCGTCGATCCGGACCGC
CACATCGAGCGGGTCACCGAGCTGCAAGAACTCTTCCTCACGCGCGTCGGGCTCGACATCGGCAAGGTGT
GGGTCGCGGACGACGGCGCCGCCGTGGCGGTCTGGACCACGCCGGAGAGCGTCGAAGCGGGGGCGGTGTT
CGCCGAGATCGGCCCGCGCATGGCCGAGTTGAGCGGTTCCCGGCTGGCCGCGCAGCAACAGATGGAAGGC
CTCCTGGCGCCGCACCGGCCCAAGGAGCCCGCGTGGTTCCTGGCCACCGTCGGAGTCTCGCCCGACCACC
AGGGCAAGGGTCTGGGCAGCGCCGTCGTGCTCCCCGGAGTGGAGGCGGCCGAGCGCGCCGGGGTGCCCGC
CTTCCTGGAGACCTCCGCGCCCCGCAACCTCCCCTTCTACGAGCGGCTCGGCTTCACCGTCACCGCCGAC
GTCGAGGTGCCCGAAGGACCGCGCACCTGGTGCATGACCCGCAAGCCCGGTGCCTGAACGCGTTAAGTCG
ACAATCAACCTCTGGATTACAAAATTTGTGAAAGATTGACTGGTATTCTTAACTATGTTGCTCCTTTTAC
GCTATGTGGATACGCTGCTTTAATGCCTTTGTATCATGCTATTGCTTCCCGTATGGCTTTCATTTTCTCC
TCCTTGTATAAATCCTGGTTGCTGTCTCTTTATGAGGAGTTGTGGCCCGTTGTCAGGCAACGTGGCGTGG
TGTGCACTGTGTTTGCTGACGCAACCCCCACTGGTTGGGGCATTGCCACCACCTGTCAGCTCCTTTCCGG
GACTTTCGCTTTCCCCCTCCCTATTGCCACGGCGGAACTCATCGCCGCCTGCCTTGCCCGCTGCTGGACA
GGGGCTCGGCTGTTGGGCACTGACAATTCCGTGGTGTTGTCGGGGAAATCATCGTCCTTTCCTTGGCTGC
TCGCCTGTGTTGCCACCTGGATTCTGCGCGGGACGTCCTTCTGCTACGTCCCTTCGGCCCTCAATCCAGC
GGACCTTCCTTCCCGCGGCCTGCTGCCGGCTCTGCGGCCTCTTCCGCGTCTTCGCCTTCGCCCTCAGACG
AGTCGGATCTCCCTTTGGGCCGCCTCCCCGCGTCGACTTTAAGACCAATGACTTACAAGGCAGCTGTAGA
TCTTAGCCACTTTTTAAAAGAAAAGGGGGGACTGGAAGGGCTAATTCACTCCCAACGAAGACAAGATCTG
CTTTTTGCTTGTACTGGGTCTCTCTGGTTAGACCAGATCTGAGCCTGGGAGCTCTCTGGCTAACTAGGGA
ACCCACTGCTTAAGCCTCAATAAAGCTTGCCTTGAGTGCTTCAAGTAGTGTGTGCCCGTCTGTTGTGTGA
CTCTGGTAACTAGAGATCCCTCAGACCCTTTTAGTCAGTGTGGAAAATCTCTAGCAGTACGTATAGTAGT
TCATGTCATCTTATTATTCAGTATTTATAACTTGCAAAGAAATGAATATCAGAGAGTGAGAGGAACTTGT
TTATTGCAGCTTATAATGGTTACAAATAAAGCAATAGCATCACAAATTTCACAAATAAAGCATTTTTTTC
ACTGCATTCTAGTTGTGGTTTGTCCAAACTCATCAATGTATCTTATCATGTCTGGCTCTAGCTATCCCGC
CCCTAACTCCGCCCATCCCGCCCCTAACTCCGCCCAGTTCCGCCCATTCTCCGCCCCATGGCTGACTAAT
TTTTTTTATTTATGCAGAGGCCGAGGCCGCCTCGGCCTCTGAGCTATTCCAGAAGTAGTGAGGAGGCTTT
TTTGGAGGCCTAGGGACGTACCCAATTCGCCCTATAGTGAGTCGTATTACGCGCGCTCACTGGCCGTCGT
TTTACAACGTCGTGACTGGGAAAACCCTGGCGTTACCCAACTTAATCGCCTTGCAGCACATCCCCCTTTC
GCCAGCTGGCGTAATAGCGAAGAGGCCCGCACCGATCGCCCTTCCCAACAGTTGCGCAGCCTGAATGGCG
AATGGG
[124 nt withheld, positions 3367-3490]
C
[91 nt withheld, positions 3492-3582]
A
[49 nt withheld, positions 3584-3632]
CCTTTGACGTTGGAGTCCACGTTCTTT
[37 nt withheld, positions 3660-3696]
ACCCTATCTCGGTCTATTCTTTTGATTTATAAGGGATTTTGCCGATTTCGGCCTATTGGTTAAAAAATGA
GCTGATTTAACAAAAATTTAACGCGAATTTTAACAAAATATTAACGCTTACAATTTAGGTGGCACTTTTC
GGGGAAATGTGCGCGGAACCCCTATTTGTTTATTTTTCTAAATACATTCAAATATGTATCCGCTCATGAG
ACAATAACCCTGATAAATGCTTCAATAATATTGAAAAAGGAAGAGTATGAGTATTCAACATTTCCGTGTC
GCCCTTATTCCCTTTTTTGCGGCATTTTGCCTTCCTGTTTTTGCTCACCCAGAAACGCTGGTGAAAGTAA
AAGATGCTGAAGATCAGTTGGGTGCACGAGTGGGTTACATCGAACTGGATCTCAACAGCGGTAAGATCCT
TGAGAGTTTTCGCCCCGAAGAACGTTTTCCAATGATGAGCACTTTTAAAGTTCTGCTATGTGGCGCGGTA
TTATCCCGTATTGACGCCGGGCAAGAGCAACTCGGTCGCCGCATACACTATTCTCAGAATGACTTGGTTG
AGTACTCACCAGTCACAGAAAAGCATCTTACGGATGGCATGACAGTAAGAGAATTATGCAGTGCTGCCAT
AACCATGAGTGATAACACTGCGGCCAACTTACTTCTGACAACGATCGGAGGACCGAAGGAGCTAACCGCT
TTTTTGCACAACATGGGGGATCATGTAACTCGCCTTGATCGTTGGGAACCGGAGCTGAATGAAGCCATAC
CAAACGACGAGCGTGACACCACGATGCCTGTAGCAATGGCAACAACGTTGCGCAAACTATTAACTGGCGA
ACTACTTACTCTAGCTTCCCGGCAACAATTAATAGACTGGATGGAGGCGGATAAAGTTGCAGGACCACTT
CTGCGCTCGGCCCTTCCGGCTGGCTGGTTTATTGCTGATAAATCTGGAGCCGGTGAGCGTGGGTCTCGCG
GTATCATTGCAGCACTGGGGCCAGATGGTAAGCCCTCCCGTATCGTAGTTATCTACACGACGGGGAGTCA
GGCAACTATGGATGAACGAAATAGACAGATCGCTGAGATAGGTGCCTCACTGATTAAGCATTGGTAACTG
TCAGACCAAGTTTACTCATATATACTTTAGATTGATTTAAAACTTCATTTTTAATTTAAAAGGATCTAGG
TGAAGATCCTTTTTGATAATCTCATGACCAAAATCCCTTAACGTGAGTTTTCGTTCCACTGAGCGTCAGA
CCCCGTAGAAAAGATCAAAGGATCTTCTTGAGATCCTTTTTTTCTGCGCGTAATCTGCTGCTTGCAAACA
AAAAAACCACCGCTACCAGCGGTGGTTTGTTTGCCGGATCAAGAGCTACCAACTCTTTTTCCGAAGGTAA
CTGGCTTCAGCAGAGCGCAGATACCAAATACTGTTCTTCTAGTGTAGCCGTAGTTAGGCCACCACTTCAA
GAACTCTGTAGCACCGCCTACATACCTCGCTCTGCTAATCCTGTTACCAGTGGCTGCTGCCAGTGGCGAT
AAGTCGTGTCTTACCGGGTTGGACTCAAGACGATAGTTACCGGATAAGGCGCAGCGGTCGGGCTGAACGG
GGGGTTCGTGCACACAGCCCAGCTTGGAGCGAACGACCTACACCGAACTGAGATACCTACAGCGTGAGCT
ATGAGAAAGCGCCACGCTTCCCGAAGGGAGAAAGGCGGACAGGTATCCGGTAAGCGGCAGGGTCGGAACA
GGAGAGCGCACGAGGGAGCTTCCAGGGGGAAACGCCTGGTATCTTTATAGTCCTGTCGGGTTTCGCCACC
TCTGACTTGAGCGTCGATTTTTGTGATGCTCGTCAGGGGGGCGGAGCCTATGGAAAAACGCCAGCAACGC
GGCCTTTTTACGGTTCCTGGCCTTTTGCTGGCCTTTTGCTCACATGTTCTTTCCTGCGTTATCCCCTGAT
TCTGTGGATAACCGTATTACCGCCTTTGAGTGAGCTGATACCGCTCGCCGCAGCCGAACGACCGAGCGCA
GCGAGTCAGTGAGCGAGGAAGCGGAAGAGCGCCCAATACGCAAACCGCCTCTCCCCGCGCGTTGGCCGAT
TCATTAATGCAGCTGGCACGACAGGTTTCCCGACTGGAAAGCGGGCAGTGAGCGCAACGCAATTAATGTG
AGTTAGCTCACTCATTAGGCACCCCAGGCTTTACACTTTATGCTTCCGGCTCGTATGTTGTGTGGAATTG
TGAGCGGATAACAATTTCACACAGGAAACAGCTATGACCATGATTACGCCAAGCGCGCAATTAACCCTCA
CTAAAGGGAACAAAAGCTGGAGCTGCAAGCTTAATGTAGTCTTATGCAATACTCTTGTAGTCTTGCAACA
TGGTAACGATGAGTTAGCAACATGCCTTACAAGGAGAGAAAAAGCACCGTGCATGCCGATTGGTGGAAGT
AAGGTGGTACGATCGTGCCTTATTAGGAAGGCAACAGACGGGTCTGACATGGATTGGACGAACCACTGAA
TTGCCGCATTGCAGAGATATTGTATTTAAGTGCCTAGCTCGATACATAAACGGGTCTCTCTGGTTAGACC
AGATCTGAGCCTGGGAGCTCTCTGGCTAACTAGGGAACCCACTGCTTAAGCCTCAATAAAGCTTGCCTTG
AGTGCTTCAAGTAGTGTGTGCCCGTCTGTTGTGTGACTCTGGTAACTAGAGATCCCTCAGACCCTTTTAG
TCAGTGTGGAAAATCTCTAGCAGTGGCGCCCGAACAGGGACTTGAAAGCGAAAGGGAAACCAGAGGAGCT
CTCTCGACGCAGGACTCGGCTTGCTGAAGCGCGCACGGCAAGAGGCGAGGGGCGGCGACTGGTGAGTACG
CCAAAAATTTTGACTAGCGGAGGCTAGAAGGAGAGAGATGGGTGCGAGAGCGTCAGTATTAAGCGGGGGA
GAATTAGATCGCGATGGGAAAAAATTCGGTTAAGGCCAGGGGGAAAGAAAAAATATAAATTAAAACATAT
AGTATGGGCAAGCAGGGAGCTAGAACGATTCGCAGTTAATCCTGGCCTGTTAGAAACATCAGAAGGCTGT
AGACAAATACTGGGACAGCTACAACCATCCCTTCAGACAGGATCAGAAGAACTTAGATCATTATATAATA
CAGTAGCAACCCTCTATTGTGTGCATCAAAGGATAGAGATAAAAGACACCAAGGAAGCTTTAGACAAGAT
AGAGGAAGAGCAAAACAAAAGTAAGACCACCGCACAGCAAGCGGCCGCTGATCTTCAGACCTGGAGGAGG
AGATATGAGGGACAATTGGAGAAGTGAATTATATAAATATAAAGTAGTAAAAATTGAACCATTAGGAGTA
GCACCCACCAAGGCAAAGAGAAGAGTGGTGCAGAGAGAAAAAAGAGCAGTGGGAATAGGAGCTTTGTTCC
TTGGGTTCTTGGGAGCAGCAGGAAGCACTATGGGCGCAGCGTCAATGACGCTGACGGTACAGGCCAGACA
ATTATTGTCTGGTATAGTGCAGCAGCAGAACAATTTGCTGAGGGCTATTGAGGCGCAACAGCATCTGTTG
CAACTCACAGTCTGGGGCATCAAGCAGCTCCAGGCAAGAATCCTGGCTGTGGAAAGATACCTAAAGGATC
AACAGCTCCTGGGGATTTGGGGTTGCTCTGGAAAACTCATTTGCACCACTGCTGTGCCTTGGAATGCTAG
TTGGAGTAATAAATCTCTGGAACAGATTTGGAATCACACGACCTGGATGGAGTGGGACAGAGAAATTAAC
AATTACACAAGCTTAATACACTCCTTAATTGAAGAATCGCAAAACCAGCAAGAAAAGAATGAACAAGAAT
TATTGGAATTAGATAAATGGGCAAGTTTGTGGAATTGGTTTAACATAACAAATTGGCTGTGGTATATAAA
ATTATTCATAATGATAGTAGGAGGCTTGGTAGGTTTAAGAATAGTTTTTGCTGTACTTTCTATAGTGAAT
AGAGTTAGGCAGGGATATTCACCATTATCGTTTCAGACCCACCTCCCAACCCCGAGGGGACCCAGAGAGG
GCCTATTTCCCATGATTCCTTCATATTTGCATATACGATACAAGGCTGTTAGAGAGATAATTAGAATTAA
TTTGACTGTAAACACAAAGATATTAGTACAAAATACGTGACGTAGAAAGTAATAATTTCTTGGGTAGTTT
GCAGTTTTAAAATTATGTTTTAAAATGGACTATCATATGCTTACCGTAACTTGAAAGTATTTCGATTTCT
TGGCTTTATATATCTTGTGGAAAGGACGAAACACCGGGTGCGGAAGCACCCCGGCAGTTTTAGAGCTAGA
AATAGCAAGTTAAAATAAGGCTAGTCCGTTATCAACTTGAAAAAGTGGCACCGAGTCGGTGCTTTTTTAA
GCTTGGCGTAACTAGATCTTGAGACAAATGGCAGTATTCATCCACAATTTTAAAAGAAAAGGGGGGATTG
GGGGGTACAGTGCAGGGGAAAGAATAGTAGACATAATAGCAACAGACATACAAACTAAAGAATTACAAAA
ACAAATTACAAAAATTCAAAATTTTCGGGTTTATTACAGGGACAGCAGAGATCCACTTTGGCGCCGGCTC
GAGGGGG
Features (pLannotate 1.2.2; 29 found; start..end, strand, type, name):
     14..80      +  CDS            small t antigen (fragment): SV40 (simian virus 40) small t antigen
    106..317     +  promoter       EF-1α core promoter: core promoter for human elongation factor EF-1α
    318..1256    +  intron         EF-1α intron A: intron upstream of the start codon of human EF-1α
   1278..1877    +  CDS            PuroR (fragment): puromycin N-acetyltransferase; pac from Streptomyces; confers resistance to puromycin
   1893..2481    +  misc_feature   WPRE: woodchuck hepatitis virus posttranscriptional regulatory element
   2532..2551    +  misc_feature   cPPT/CTS (fragment): central polypurine tract and central termination sequence of HIV-1
   2553..2786    +  LTR            3' LTR (ΔU3): self-inactivating 3' long terminal repeat (LTR) from HIV-1
   2864..2985    +  polyA_signal   SV40 poly(A) signal: SV40 polyadenylation signal
   3025..3160    +  rep_origin     SV40 ori: SV40 origin of replication
   3181..3199    -  promoter       T7 promoter: promoter for bacteriophage T7 RNA polymerase
   3207..3362    +  CDS            lacZα (fragment): LacZα fragment of β-galactosidase; lacZ fragment
   3367..3795    +  rep_origin     f1 ori (sequence partly withheld): f1 bacteriophage origin of replication; arrow indicates direction of (+) strand synthesis
   3848..3952    +  promoter       AmpR promoter: bla
   3953..4813    +  CDS            AmpR: β-lactamase; bla; confers resistance to ampicillin, carbenicillin, and related antibiotics
   4984..5572    +  rep_origin     ori: high-copy-number ColE1/pMB1/pBR322/pUC origin of replication
   5755..5847    +  CDS            lacI (fragment): lac repressor; lacI; The lac repressor binds to the lac operator to inhibit transcription in E. coli. This inhibition can be relieved by adding lactose or isopropyl-β-D-thiogalactopyranoside (IPTG).
   5860..5881    +  protein_bind   CAP binding site: CAP binding activates transcription in the presence of cAMP. E. coli catabolite activator protein
   5896..5926    +  promoter       lac promoter: promoter for the E. coli lac operon
   5934..5950    +  protein_bind   lac operator: The lac repressor binds to the lac operator to inhibit transcription in E. coli. This inhibition can be relieved by adding lactose or isopropyl-β-D-thiogalactopyranoside (IPTG). lac repressor encoded by lacI
   5995..6013    +  promoter       T3 promoter: promoter for bacteriophage T3 RNA polymerase
   6041..6267    +  promoter       RSV promoter: Rous sarcoma virus enhancer/promoter
   6268..6448    +  LTR            5' LTR (truncated): truncated 5' long terminal repeat (LTR) from HIV-1
   6495..6620    +  misc_feature   HIV-1 Ψ: packaging signal of human immunodeficiency virus type 1
   6604..6967    +  CDS            HIV-1 gag (fragment): gag protein from human immunodeficiency virus 1; gag
   7113..7346    +  misc_feature   RRE: The Rev response element (RRE) of HIV-1 allows for Rev-dependent mRNA export from the nucleus to the cytoplasm.
   7723..7749    +  CDS            Rev (fragment): human immunodeficiency virus 1 (HIV-1) Rev protein; rev; enhances nuclear export of unspliced and incompletely spliced viral mRNAs
   7753..7993    +  promoter       U6 promoter: RNA polymerase III promoter for human U6 snRNA
   8023..8098    +  misc_RNA       gRNA scaffold: guide RNA scaffold for the Streptococcus pyogenes CRISPR/Cas9 system
   8154..8271    +  misc_feature   cPPT/CTS: central polypurine tract and central termination sequence of HIV-1
