[The description below was written by a language model from this plasmid's Addgene catalogue record and pLannotate feature annotations shown in this document.]
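Description:
ADCK1 gRNA (BRDN0001149367) is a third-generation lentiviral CRISPR guide plasmid built on the lentiGuide-Puro backbone, designed to express a single guide RNA against human ADCK1. The guide was designed against two ADCK1 reference transcripts, and the plasmid is one member of a human kinome gRNA collection. In bacteria it is maintained at high copy from a ColE1/pUC-type origin under ampicillin selection (AmpR with its bla promoter). The backbone also carries an f1 ori, an SV40 origin and residual lac, T7 and T3 cloning-vector elements.

The lentiviral transfer cassette begins with an RSV promoter fused to a truncated HIV-1 5' LTR, which drives Tat-independent production of the genomic RNA in packaging cells. It is followed by the Ψ packaging signal with a partial gag sequence and by the RRE for Rev-dependent nuclear export. Downstream, a human U6 RNA polymerase III promoter transcribes the ADCK1 spacer joined to the Streptococcus pyogenes Cas9 gRNA scaffold, and a cPPT/CTS element aids nuclear import of the reverse-transcribed genome. A second unit uses the EF-1α core promoter with its intron A to express puromycin N-acetyltransferase, allowing puromycin selection of transduced mammalian cells, and a WPRE enhances transcript expression. The cassette ends in a self-inactivating ΔU3 3' LTR, followed by an SV40 polyadenylation signal.

The plasmid does not encode Cas9, so it is intended for use with a separate Cas9 lentivector or in cells that already express Cas9. In those cells it directs Cas9 to ADCK1, typically for gene knockout or loss-of-function studies.
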