Addgene plasmid #76087: ADCK1 gRNA (BRDN0001149367)
Purpose: 3rd generation lentiviral gRNA plasmid targeting human ADCK1
Depositing lab: John Doench & David Root. Depositing organization: Broad Institute. Publication: Optimized sgRNA design to maximize activity and minimize off-target effects of CRISPR-Cas9. Doench JG, Fusi N, Sullender M, Hegde M, Vaimberg EW, Donovan KF, Smith I, Tothova Z, Wilen C, Orchard R, Virgin HW, Listgarten J, Root DE. Nat Biotechnol. 2016 Jan 18. doi: 10.1038/nbt.3437. PubMed 26780180.
Backbone
  Vector backbone: lentiGuide-Puro
  Backbone manufacturer: Zhang Lab (Addgene plasmid # 52963)
  Vector type: Mammalian Expression, Lentiviral, CRISPR
  Selectable markers: Puromycin
Growth in bacteria
  Bacterial resistance: Ampicillin, 100 μg/mL
  Growth temperature: 37°C
  Growth strain: DH5alpha
  Copy number: High Copy
Gene/Insert
  Gene/Insert name: ADCK1 (alt names: ADCK1; NM_001142545.1)
  gRNA/shRNA sequence: GGTGCGGAAGCACCCCGGCA
  Species: H. sapiens (human)
  Entrez Gene: ADCK1
  Promoter: hU6
  Cloning method: Unknown
  Sequencing primers: 5′ U6-F; 3′ pS2-R
Terms and licenses: Academic/Nonprofit Terms; Industry Terms: Not Available to Industry
Depositor comments: The gRNA was designed to target the following Genbank reference sequence(s): NM_001142545.1,NM_020421.3. Note that this plasmid does NOT contain Cas9. It should be used in conjunction with lentiCas9-Blast (Addgene #52962) or otherwise with cell lines already expressing Cas9. Browse the full kinome gRNA library at http://www.addgene.org/pooled-library/broadgpp-human-kinome/ or visit http://www.broadinstitute.org/rnai/public/ for detailed protocols and information.
How to cite: ADCK1 gRNA (BRDN0001149367) was a gift from John Doench & David Root (Addgene plasmid # 76087 ; http://n2t.net/addgene:76087 ; RRID:Addgene_76087)
