>Addgene plasmid #76087 | ADCK1 gRNA (BRDN0001149367) | depositor partial sequence | sequence record 143547 | Target Sequence
GGTGCGGAAGCACCCCGGCA
