>Addgene plasmid #76087 | ADCK1 gRNA (BRDN0001149367) | addgene partial sequence | sequence record 185157 | hU6-F
AGAAAGTAATAATTTCTTGGGTAGTTTGCAGTTTTAAAATTATGTTTTAAAATGGACTATCATATGCTTA
CCGTAACTTGAAAGTATTTCGATTTCTTGGCTTTATATATCTTGTGGAAAGGACGAAACACCGGGTGCGG
AAGCACCCCGGCAGTTTTAGAGCTAGAAATAGCAAGTTAAAATAAGGCTAGTCCGTTATCAACTTGAAAA
AGTGGCACCGAGTCGGTGCTTTTTTAAGCTTGGCGTAACTAGATCTTGAGACAAATGGCAGTATTCATCC
ACAATTTTAAAAGAAAAGGGGGGATTGGGGGGTACAGTGCAGGGGAAAGAATAGTAGACATAATAGCAAC
AGACATACAAACTAAAGAATTACAAAAACAAATTACAAAAATTCAAAATTTTCGGGTTTATTACAGGGAC
AGCAGAGATCCACTTTGGCGCCGGCTCGAGGGGGCCCGGGTGCAAAGATGGATAAAGTTTTAAACAGAGA
GGAATCTTTGCAGCTAATGGACCTTCTAGGTCTTGAAAGGAGTGGGAATTGGCTCCGGTGCCCGTCAGTG
GGCAGAGCGC
